>Addgene plasmid #31696 | pcDNA3_FLAG_MTA3 | addgene partial sequence | sequence record 37639 | CMV-F 5'-CGCAAATGGGCGGTAGGCGTG-3'
CTCTCTGGCTACTAGAGACCCACTGCTTACTGGCTTATCGAAATTAATACGACTCACTATAGGGAGACCC
AAGCTTGGTACCGAGCTCGGATCCACCGCCATGGACTACAAGGACGATGATGACAAGGGCGAATTCTGCA
GATATCCATCACACTGGCGGCCGCTCGAGATGGCGGCCAACATGTACCGGGTCGGAGATTATGTCTACTT
TGAGAATTCCTCCAGCAACCCATACCTAATAAGAAGGATAGAAGAACTCAACAAGACTGCAAGTGGCAAC
GTGGAAGCAAAAGTAGTATGCTTTTATAGACGACGTGATATTTCCAACACACTTATAATGCTCGCAGATA
AGCATGCTAAAGAAATTGAGGAAGAATCTGAAACAACAGTTGAGGCTGACTTGACCGATAAGCAGAAACA
TCAGTTGAAACATAGGGAACTCTTTTTGTCACGCCAGTATGAATCTCTGCCCGCAACACATATCAGGGGA
AAGTGCAGTGTTGCCCTTCTGAATGAGACAGAATCAGTATTGTCATATCTTGATAAGGAGGATACCTTCT
TCTACTCATTGGTCTATGACCCCTCATTGAAAACACTATTAGCTGACAAAGGTGAAATCAGAGTGGGACC
TAGATATCAAGCAGACATTCCAGAAATGCTGTTAGAAGGAGAATCAGATGAGAGGGAACAATCAAAATTG
GAAGTTAAAGTTTGGGATCCAAATAGCCCACTTACGGATCGACAGATTGACCAGTTTTTAGTTGTAGCAC
GTGCTGTTGGGACATTCGCCAGAGCCCTGGATTGCAGCAGTTCTGTGAGGCAGCCTAGTTTGCATATGAG
TGCTGCTGCAGCTTCCCGAGACATCACCTTGTTTCACGCTATGGATACATTG
