[The description below was written by a language model from this plasmid's Addgene catalogue record.]
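Description:
pcDNA3_FLAG_MTA3 is a mammalian expression plasmid built on the pcDNA3 backbone (about 5.4 kb without insert) that carries the human metastasis associated protein 3 (MTA3) coding sequence, an insert of roughly 1.5 kb, fused to an N-terminal FLAG epitope tag. It is maintained in E. coli as a high-copy plasmid under ampicillin selection. A neomycin resistance marker allows G418 selection of transfected mammalian cells, so it can be used for stable lines as well as transient expression. The insert was placed by restriction cloning with XhoI at both the 5′ and 3′ junctions. Because a single-enzyme strategy is not directional, orientation depends on clone verification, and the record notes that it is unknown whether the sites were preserved.

The record provides no feature table and does not explicitly name the promoter. pcDNA3 vectors conventionally drive the insert from the CMV immediate-early promoter, with a downstream polyadenylation signal. The listed T7 and SP6 sequencing primers are consistent with the phage promoter sites that flank the pcDNA3 polylinker. The FLAG tag allows the expressed protein to be detected by immunoblotting or immunofluorescence and recovered with its partners by anti-FLAG immunoprecipitation.

MTA3 is a subunit of the Mi-2/NuRD chromatin remodelling and histone deacetylase complex. The associated publication concerns its role in regulating an invasive growth pathway in breast cancer. The construct is therefore suited to ectopic expression of tagged MTA3 in mammalian cells, to study its incorporation into NuRD, its transcriptional repression targets, and its effects on cell phenotype.
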