Addgene plasmid #31696: pcDNA3_FLAG_MTA3
Depositing lab: Paul Wade. Depositing organization: National Institute of Environmental Health Sciences (NIEHS). Publication: MTA3, a Mi-2/NuRD complex subunit, regulates an invasive growth pathway in breast cancer. Fujita N, Jaye DL, Kajita M, Geigerman C, Moreno CS, Wade PA. Cell. 2003 Apr 18. 113(2):207-19. 10.1016/S0092-8674(03)00234-4 PubMed 12705869.
Backbone
  Vector backbone: pcDNA3
  Backbone size w/o insert (bp): 5400
  Vector type: Mammalian Expression
  Selectable markers: Neomycin (select with G418)
Growth in bacteria
  Bacterial resistance: Ampicillin, 100 μg/mL
  Growth temperature: 37°C
  Growth strain: DH5alpha
  Copy number: High Copy
Gene/Insert
  Gene/Insert name: Metastasis associated protein 3 (alt name: MTA3)
  Species: H. sapiens (human)
  Insert size (bp): 1548
  GenBank ID: NM_020744
  Entrez Gene: MTA3
  Tag / fusion protein: FLAG (N terminal on insert)
  Cloning method: Restriction Enzyme; 5′ cloning site XhoI (unknown if destroyed); 3′ cloning site XhoI (unknown if destroyed)
  Sequencing primers: 5′ T7; 3′ SP6
Terms and licenses: Academic/Nonprofit Terms; Industry Terms: Not Available to Industry
How to cite: pcDNA3_FLAG_MTA3 was a gift from Paul Wade (Addgene plasmid # 31696 ; http://n2t.net/addgene:31696 ; RRID:Addgene_31696)
